Addgene plasmid #159845: pCFJ2451 - [1-2] ENTR - Fluor - ce-tagBFP2(PATCs(900bp), NLS, no_atg, no stop)
Purpose: Three-fragment Gateway compatible flourophore for expression in C. elegans
Depositing lab: Christian Froekjaer-Jensen. Depositing organization: King Abdullah University of Science and Technology (KAUST). Publication: Engineering rules that minimize germline silencing of transgenes in simple extrachromosomal arrays in C. elegans. Aljohani MD, El Mouridi S, Priyadarshini M, Vargas-Velazquez AM, Frokjaer-Jensen C. Nat Commun. 2020 Dec 9;11(1):6300. doi: 10.1038/s41467-020-19898-0. PubMed 33298957.
Backbone
  Vector backbone: pDONR221
  Vector type: Worm Expression
Growth in bacteria
  Bacterial resistance: Kanamycin, 50 μg/mL
  Growth temperature: 37°C
  Growth strain: DH5alpha
  Copy number: High Copy
Gene/Insert
  Gene/Insert name: [1-2] ENTR - Fluor - ce-tagBFP2(PATCs(900bp), NLS, no_atg, no stop)
  Species: C. elegans (nematode)
  Mutation: Not applicable
  Cloning method: Gateway Cloning
Terms and licenses: Academic/Nonprofit Terms; Industry Terms: Not Available to Industry
Depositor comments: See www.wormbuilder.org for more information.
How to cite: pCFJ2451 - [1-2] ENTR - Fluor - ce-tagBFP2(PATCs(900bp), NLS, no_atg, no stop) was a gift from Christian Froekjaer-Jensen (Addgene plasmid # 159845 ; http://n2t.net/addgene:159845 ; RRID:Addgene_159845)
