[The description below was written by a language model from this plasmid's Addgene catalogue record and pLannotate feature annotations shown in this document.]
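Description:
pCFJ2451 is a Gateway entry clone built in the pDONR221 backbone, designed as the middle ([1-2]) module in three-fragment Gateway assembly of C. elegans expression constructs. It is propagated in E. coli as a high-copy plasmid from a ColE1/pUC-type origin and selected with kanamycin through the KanR (aminoglycoside phosphotransferase) gene. The usual pDONR remnants are also annotated outside the cassette, including rrnB T1 and T2 terminators and a T7 promoter adjacent to attL2.

The payload lies between attL1 and attL2 and spans roughly 3.7 kb of the 6,197 nt sequence. It encodes a worm-adapted tagBFP2 blue fluorescent protein carrying a nuclear localization signal. In the feature table the coding sequence appears as four separated fragments matching TagBFP and related Entacmaea quadricolor proteins (secBFP2, cp-mKate). This pattern fits a fluorophore split by long introns. According to the name, these contain about 900 bp of PATCs (periodic An/Tn clusters), non-coding sequence motifs used to help transgenes resist germline silencing. The two short "LEU2 promoter" hits inside these gaps are probably spurious matches to A/T-rich intron sequence rather than functional yeast elements. The NLS itself is not annotated.

The name specifies no ATG and no stop codon, so the module appears intended as an internal or in-frame fusion part. The entry clone contains no worm promoter or 3' UTR of its own. These would come from the flanking entry clones combined with it in an LR reaction into a destination vector. The associated work concerns design rules for reducing germline silencing of transgenes on simple extrachromosomal arrays.
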