Features (pLannotate 1.2.2; 15 found; start..end, strand, type, name):
     33..132     +  protein_bind   attL1: mutant version of attL; recombination site for the Gateway® LR reaction LR Clonase™
    236..487     +  CDS            TagBFP (fragment): TagBFP is a basic (constitutively fluorescent) blue fluorescent protein published in 2008, derived from Entacmaea quadricolor. It is reported to be a very rapidly-maturing monomer with very low acid sensitivity.
   1088..1108    +  promoter       LEU2 promoter (fragment): S. cerevisiae LEU2
   1296..1316    +  promoter       LEU2 promoter (fragment): S. cerevisiae LEU2
   1358..1534    +  CDS            TagBFP (fragment): TagBFP is a basic (constitutively fluorescent) blue fluorescent protein published in 2008, derived from Entacmaea quadricolor. It is reported to be a very rapidly-maturing monomer with very low acid sensitivity.
   2505..2702    +  CDS            secBFP2 (fragment): secBFP2 is a basic (constitutively fluorescent) blue fluorescent protein published in 2013, derived from Entacmaea quadricolor.
   3608..3748    +  CDS            cp-mKate (fragment): cp-mKate is a basic (constitutively fluorescent) red fluorescent protein published in 2011, derived from Entacmaea quadricolor.
   3786..3885    -  protein_bind   attL2: mutant version of attL; recombination site for the Gateway® LR reaction LR Clonase™
   3903..3921    -  promoter       T7 promoter: promoter for bacteriophage T7 RNA polymerase
   4055..4864    +  CDS            KanR: aminoglycoside phosphotransferase; aph(3')-Ia; confers resistance to kanamycin in bacteria or G418 (Geneticin®) in eukaryotes
   5011..5599    +  rep_origin     ori: high-copy-number ColE1/pMB1/pBR322/pUC origin of replication
   5782..5874    +  CDS            lacI (fragment): lac repressor; lacI; The lac repressor binds to the lac operator to inhibit transcription in E. coli. This inhibition can be relieved by adding lactose or isopropyl-β-D-thiogalactopyranoside (IPTG).
   5929..5956    -  terminator     rrnB T2 terminator: transcription terminator T2 from the E. coli rrnB gene
   6088..6131    +  terminator     rrnB T1 terminator: Escherichia coli rrnB; transcription terminator T1 from the E. coli rrnB gene
   6178..17      -  CDS            lacZα (fragment) (across the origin): LacZα fragment of β-galactosidase; lacZ fragment
>Addgene plasmid #159845 | pCFJ2451 - [1-2] ENTR - Fluor - ce-tagBFP2(PATCs(900bp), NLS, no_atg, no stop) | addgene full sequence | sequence record 317997 | Addgene NGS Result
GTAAAACGACGGCCAGTCTTAAGCTCGGGCCCCAAATAATGATTTTATTTTGACTGATAGTGACCTGTTC
GTTGCAACAAATTGATGAGCAATGCTTTTTTATAATGCCAACTTTGTACAAAAAAGCAGGCTCGGCCGGC
AGTACTAGCGGTGGCAGTGGAGGTACCGGCGGAAGCAGTTCCGAGCTCATCAAGGTAACACTTAGTTTTT
GTTGCTCTGTTTAAAAATTAATTTTAAGGAGAACATGCACATGAAGCTCTACATGGAGGGAACCGTCGAC
AACCACCACTTCAAGTGCACCTCCGAGGGAGAGGGAAAGCCATACGAGGGAACCCAAACCATGCGTATCA
AGGTCGTCGAGGGAGGACCACTCCCATTCGCCTTCGACATCCTCGCCACCTCCTTCCTCTACGGATCGAA
GACCTTCATCAACCACACCCAAGGAATCCCAGACTTCTTCAAGCAATCCTTCCCAGGTAAGTTTTCTGTT
TTATTTACTTGTTTTGAGAATTGGGATTTTTAGCTGAAAAATTGGATTTTAAGATGAAAAATTGAAATTT
TCAACTAAAAATTTCAATTTTTAGCTGAAAAGTTAAATTTTTAGCTAAAGAGTGGGATTTTTAGTTGAAA
AATCGAGATTTCTAGCTAAAAAGTATGATTTTTAGCTGAAAGATTGGAATTTTAAGCAGAAAAAATTGTA
TTTTTAGCTGATAAATCAAATTTTAAGCGGAAAAATTTGAATTTTTAGCTAAAAAATTCCATTTTCAACT
AAAAATCGTGATTTTTAGCTTTAAAAATTGGATTTTTAGCTGAAAAATCGGATTTTTAGCTGAAAATTGA
AATTTTTTAGTTAAAAAGTGAGATTTTTTAACAGAAAAGTGAGATTTTTAGTTAAAAAATAATATTTTTA
GCTAAAAAATACAATTTTCAACTAAAGATCGTGATTTTTAGCTTTAAAAATTGGATTTTTAGCTAAAAAA
TCGGATTTTTAGCTGAAAATTGAAATTTTTTAGTTAAAAAGTGGGATTTTAAGATGAAAAGTGAGATTTT
TTAGCTGAAAAGTGAGATTTTCAGCTAAAAAATACAATTTTCAACTGAAAAATTGGGATTTTTAGCTTTA
AAAATTGGATTTTCAGCTTTAAAAATTGGATTTTTAGCTGAAAAGTGAGATTTTTAGTTGAAAAATTGAA
ATGTTTAGCTGAAAAATTGGAATTTTTAAGTAAAAAAGTGGGATTTTAAGATGAAAAGTGAGATGTTTTT
AGCTGAAAAGTGAGATTTTTAGCTAAAAAATACAATTTTCAACTGAAAAATTGGGATTTTTAGCTCAAAA
GTGGGACGAAAGACGAAAAAAAAAATCGATTTTTTACCAAAAATTAGATTTTCAGAGGGATTCACCTGGG
AGCGTGTCACCACCTACGAGGACGGAGGAGTCCTCACCGCCACCCAAGACACCTCCCTCCAAGACGGATG
CCTCATCTACAACGTCAAGATCCGTGGAGTCAACTTCACCTCCAACGGACCAGTCATGCAAAAGGTAAGT
TATGTACGCGATTTCTCGGCGAAAAAATGGACTTTTTTGCTCAAAAACTGAATTTTTCAGCTTTTTTTGC
ACTGAAAATGCTGAAAATTGGTTTTTTTGCTGAAAATTCACCGAAAAAAGCTGAAAATATTGCAGAAATC
GACGAAAAATGCCTTTTTTGCTGAAATTTCAGCCAGAAAATTGTTCAGAATCGCAATTTCCTGCCAAAAT
CGACGTTTTTCGGCGAAAATTGGTAGATTTTGAACCGAAAATTGTGAAAAATGGACTTTTTTGCTCAAAA
ACAGACTTTTTGAGCTTTTTTCACACTGAAAATGGTGGAAAATTGGATTTTCCAGCAGAAAATTCGGAAA
TTTTCAATTTTTGGCGGAAATTTGACGAAAAATATATGAAAAACACCGATTTTTGTCTGAAAAAGTTCAA
AAGCCGAAAAATTGGCCAAAAATCTCCAAAATCGGACTTTTCTGGCGTTTTTCGTGGAAAAATTGAAATT
TTTTTGAAAAATTGAGCAAAAATCGCCGAAAAACCGCTAAAAAAACTGCCGAAATTGGCAATTTTGAGCT
TAAAAAAACTTGAAAAATGCTCAAAATTACCCAATTTTCACCGGAAATTGAGCTAAAATCGTCGAAAAAG
ACTGAATTTTCAATTTTTAGCTGAAAATCTGCCTATTTTCGGCTAAAATTGCTTTAAAAACATTAAAATT
CAAATTTTTTGGCTAAAAATACTCAGATTGCCCTTTTTTTTCTCCAAAAATGACAAAAAAAAAATCAATC
AGAAAAATGCGATTTTTTTTACAAAAATTGGCTTCAAAACGTCTAAATTCTCCCTAATTTTTGCTGCTGA
AAATTGTGCAAAAATCACCGAAAAATGACGATTTTAGGCTGAAAATCTTCAAAAAAAGCTCAAAATTCCC
CACTTTTCACCGGAAAAAGACGAAAAAAGCTCCAAATTTATCGATTAACATTTTCAGAAGACCCTCGGAT
GGGAGGCCTTCACCGAGACGCTCTACCCAGCCGACGGAGGACTGGAGGGACGTAACGACATGGCCCTCAA
GCTCGTCGGAGGATCGCACCTCATCGCCAACGCCAAGACCACCTACCGTTCCAAGAAGCCAGCCAAGAAC
CTCAAGATGCCAGTCTACTACGTCGACTACCGTCTGGAGCGTAAGGTAAGTTCTTTTTTTTGCTCGTTTT
TGAGTGAAAAATTGATGGAATTCACAAAAAATGGCCAAAGAATCCTCAAAATTGGCCGAAAATTCTGAAA
AATGACCTAAAAATCACCGAAAAACGGCCAAAAATTATCTGAAAATCGCCGAAAATCTCAAATTTTGAGG
AAATTCCCGCTAAAAATTAATAAAAATCACCGAAAAAAGGCCAAAAATTACCTAATAAAGGCCGAAAATC
GCCTAAAAAGGCCAAAAATTCTGAAAAATGGCCAAATTTCAATTTTTCACACACAAAAAATCCCTGAATT
TTCTATTTTTACTCGAAAAACTGTGGATTTACGGGGGTAAAAATTCAGTTTTTAGTGCTATTTCACAAGA
AAAACACAGCATTTTCGACAAAAACTCCGATTTTTAAGCCAAAAATTTGAGGTTTTTAGTTTTTTACGTG
AAAACCTGAACTTTTTGCCAAAAAAACACTTTTTTTTAGACTAAAAATCAATTTTCGATCAAAAATCACT
AATTTTGCCTGAAAAAATATAGATTTTTCCACTTTTTCACTGAAAAAAAACTGGATTTTCACTAGAAAAT
CAAGTTGTTTTTAGACCAAAAATTTTATTTTTCCGCTGAAAATTATCGTTTTTCAGTCAATTTTCAGCTA
AAAATCCCTGAAATTCTGGATTTTCAGCCAAAAAACTCGAAATTTTCCAAAAAAACCCCGTTTAAAAATG
AGTTTAGACTGAAAATTCCGATTTTTGAGCCAAAAATTTGATTTTTAATCGAAAAAAATTGGATTTTCAA
CCAAAAAATCAGTTTTTCAGTGATTTTTAGAGTAAAAATCACTGATTTTAACACAAAATTCCAGTTTTTC
GTGATTTTTCACTAGAAAATCCCGATTTTTCCCCAAAAAATCCATTTTTCCGACTAAAAATCCCCAAAGT
AATTTTCAGGAGGCCAACAACGAGACGTACGTCGAGCAACACGAGGTCGCCGTCGCCCGTTACTGCGACC
TCCCATCCAAGCTCGGACACAAGCTCAACGGTGGCACAGGAGGAACGGGCGGTAGTGGAGGCACTGGTGC
CGGCAACCCAGCTTTCTTGTACAAAGTTGGCATTATAAGAAAGCATTGCTTATCAATTTGTTGCAACGAA
CAGGTCACTATCAGTCAAAATAAAATCATTATTTGCCATCCAGCTGATATCCCCTATAGTGAGTCGTATT
ACATGGTCATAGCTGTTTCCTGGCAGCTCTGGCCCGTGTCTCAAAATCTCTGATGTTACATTGCACAAGA
TAAAAATATATCATCATGAACAATAAAACTGTCTGCTTACATAAACAGTAATACAAGGGGTGTTATGAGC
CATATTCAACGGGAAACGTCGAGGCCGCGATTAAATTCCAACATGGATGCTGATTTATATGGGTATAAAT
GGGCTCGCGATAATGTCGGGCAATCAGGTGCGACAATCTATCGCTTGTATGGGAAGCCCGATGCGCCAGA
GTTGTTTCTGAAACATGGCAAAGGTAGCGTTGCCAATGATGTTACAGATGAGATGGTCAGACTAAACTGG
CTGACGGAATTTATGCCTCTTCCGACCATCAAGCATTTTATCCGTACTCCTGATGATGCATGGTTACTCA
CCACTGCGATCCCCGGAAAAACAGCATTCCAGGTATTAGAAGAATATCCTGATTCAGGTGAAAATATTGT
TGATGCGCTGGCAGTGTTCCTGCGCCGGTTGCATTCGATTCCTGTTTGTAATTGTCCTTTTAACAGCGAT
CGCGTATTTCGCCTCGCTCAGGCGCAATCACGAATGAATAACGGTTTGGTTGATGCGAGTGATTTTGATG
ACGAGCGTAATGGCTGGCCTGTTGAACAAGTCTGGAAAGAAATGCATAAACTTTTGCCATTCTCACCGGA
TTCAGTCGTCACTCATGGTGATTTCTCACTTGATAACCTTATTTTTGACGAGGGGAAATTAATAGGTTGT
ATTGATGTTGGACGAGTCGGAATCGCAGACCGATACCAGGATCTTGCCATCCTATGGAACTGCCTCGGTG
AGTTTTCTCCTTCATTACAGAAACGGCTTTTTCAAAAATATGGTATTGATAATCCTGATATGAATAAATT
GCAGTTTCATTTGATGCTCGATGAGTTTTTCTAATCAGAATTGGTTAATTGGTTGTAACACTGGCAGAGC
ATTACGCTGACTTGACGGGACGGCGCAAGCTCATGACCAAAATCCCTTAACGTGAGTTACGCGTCGTTCC
ACTGAGCGTCAGACCCCGTAGAAAAGATCAAAGGATCTTCTTGAGATCCTTTTTTTCTGCGCGTAATCTG
CTGCTTGCAAACAAAAAAACCACCGCTACCAGCGGTGGTTTGTTTGCCGGATCAAGAGCTACCAACTCTT
TTTCCGAAGGTAACTGGCTTCAGCAGAGCGCAGATACCAAATACTGTTCTTCTAGTGTAGCCGTAGTTAG
GCCACCACTTCAAGAACTCTGTAGCACCGCCTACATACCTCGCTCTGCTAATCCTGTTACCAGTGGCTGC
TGCCAGTGGCGATAAGTCGTGTCTTACCGGGTTGGACTCAAGACGATAGTTACCGGATAAGGCGCAGCGG
TCGGGCTGAACGGGGGGTTCGTGCACACAGCCCAGCTTGGAGCGAACGACCTACACCGAACTGAGATACC
TACAGCGTGAGCTATGAGAAAGCGCCACGCTTCCCGAAGGGAGAAAGGCGGACAGGTATCCGGTAAGCGG
CAGGGTCGGAACAGGAGAGCGCACGAGGGAGCTTCCAGGGGGAAACGCCTGGTATCTTTATAGTCCTGTC
GGGTTTCGCCACCTCTGACTTGAGCGTCGATTTTTGTGATGCTCGTCAGGGGGGCGGAGCCTATGGAAAA
ACGCCAGCAACGCGGCCTTTTTACGGTTCCTGGCCTTTTGCTGGCCTTTTGCTCACATGTTCTTTCCTGC
GTTATCCCCTGATTCTGTGGATAACCGTATTACCGCCTTTGAGTGAGCTGATACCGCTCGCCGCAGCCGA
ACGACCGAGCGCAGCGAGTCAGTGAGCGAGGAAGCGGAAGAGCGCCCAATACGCAAACCGCCTCTCCCCG
CGCGTTGGCCGATTCATTAATGCAGCTGGCACGACAGGTTTCCCGACTGGAAAGCGGGCAGTGAGCGCAA
CGCAATTAATACGCGTACCGCTAGCCAGGAAGAGTTTGTAGAAACGCAAAAAGGCCATCCGTCAGGATGG
CCTTCTGCTTAGTTTGATGCCTGGCAGTTTATGGCGGGCGTCCTGCCCGCCACCCTCCGGGCCGTTGCTT
CACAACGTTCAAATCCGCTCCCGGCGGATTTGTCCTACTCAGGAGAGCGTTCACCGACAAACAACAGATA
AAACGAAAGGCCCAGTCTTCCGACTGAGCCTTTCGTTTTATTTGATGCCTGGCAGTTCCCTACTCTCGCG
TTAACGCTAGCATGGATGTTTTCCCAGTCACGACGTT
